Addgene plasmid #161069: pDONR221-SLC22A4_STOP
Purpose: Gateway entry clone with codon-optimized ORF sequence for subcloning into custom expression vectors. Contains a STOP codon at the end of the codon-optimized ORF sequence.
Depositing lab: RESOLUTE Consortium & Giulio Superti-Furga. Depositing organization: CeMM Research Center for Molecular Medicine. Publication: The RESOLUTE consortium: unlocking SLC transporters for drug discovery. Superti-Furga G, Lackner D, Wiedmer T, Ingles-Prieto A, Barbosa B, Girardi E, Goldmann U, Gurtl B, Klavins K, Klimek C, Lindinger S, Lineiro-Retes E, Muller AC, Onstein S, Redinger G, Reil D, Sedlyarov V, Wolf G, Crawford M, Everley R, ... Steppan CM. Nat Rev Drug Discov. 2020 Jul;19(7):429-430. doi: 10.1038/d41573-020-00056-6. PubMed 32265506.
Backbone
  Vector backbone: pDONR221
  Backbone manufacturer: ThermoFisher Scientific
  Backbone size w/o insert (bp): 2550
  Vector type: Mammalian Expression
Growth in bacteria
  Bacterial resistance: Kanamycin, 50 μg/mL
  Growth temperature: 37°C
  Growth strain: NEB Stable
  Copy number: High Copy
Gene/Insert
  Gene/Insert name: SLC22A4 (alt name: OCTN1, MGC34546, DFNB60)
  Species: H. sapiens (human)
  Insert size (bp): 1656
  Entrez Gene: SLC22A4 (a.k.a. DFNB60, OCTN1)
  Cloning method: Gateway Cloning
  Sequencing primers: 5′ M13-fwd; 3′ M13-rev
Terms and licenses: Academic/Nonprofit Terms; Industry Terms
Depositor comments: This plasmid contains a STOP codon at the end of the codon-optimized ORF. For the version of this plasmid that does not contain a STOP codon, please see Addgene plasmid 131903 For more information on the full Resolute plasmid collection, please see www.addgene.org/depositor-collections/re-solute/. Please provide your feedback on this plasmid to the RESOLUTE consortium by filling out their RESOLUTE repository feedback form: https://forms.office.com/Pages/ResponsePage.aspx?id=0e05yklzmkS7rjFGQL4N7z4feCLQvEJAmVcOCM_u885UN1JJRko0Ukg4TVQwNTZLOUxPQVJWT1NHUCQlQCN0PWcu
How to cite: pDONR221-SLC22A4_STOP was a gift from RESOLUTE Consortium & Giulio Superti-Furga (Addgene plasmid # 161069 ; http://n2t.net/addgene:161069 ; RRID:Addgene_161069)
