[The description below was written by a language model from this plasmid's Addgene catalogue record and pLannotate feature annotations shown in this document.]
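Description:
pDONR221-SLC22A4_STOP is a Gateway entry clone built on the pDONR221 donor backbone, carrying a codon-optimized open reading frame for human SLC22A4 (also known as OCTN1 or DFNB60). The sequenced plasmid is about 4.2 kb. It is propagated in E. coli from a high-copy ColE1/pUC-type origin and selected with kanamycin through an aph(3')-Ia aminoglycoside phosphotransferase gene. Although the catalogue lists the vector type as mammalian expression, the annotated features show no eukaryotic promoter or polyadenylation signal upstream or downstream of the ORF, so the plasmid itself serves as a shuttle for the coding sequence rather than as an expression construct.

The roughly 1.65 kb SLC22A4 coding sequence sits between attL1 and attL2, the recombination sites generated when an insert is captured in pDONR221. These sites allow directional transfer of the ORF into any attR-containing destination vector by an LR Clonase reaction. The encoded protein is a solute carrier annotated as a sodium-dependent, low-affinity carnitine transporter. It also moves organic cations such as tetraethylammonium, and ergothioneine appears to be a key substrate. This version retains a stop codon at the end of the ORF, so it suits native or N-terminally tagged expression; a companion clone without the stop codon exists for C-terminal fusions. Other backbone elements include rrnB T1 and T2 terminators upstream of attL1, which insulate the insert from read-through transcription, a T7 promoter beyond attL2, and short lacI and lacZα remnants. The plasmid belongs to a consortium collection of SLC transporter clones intended for subcloning into custom expression vectors.
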