Features (pLannotate 1.2.2; 10 found; start..end, strand, type, name):
      1..100     +  protein_bind   attL1: mutant version of attL; recombination site for the Gateway® LR reaction LR Clonase™
    106..1758    +  CDS            SLC22A4: S22A4_HUMAN - Also known as ETT, OCTN1, UT2H. Experimental evidence at protein level: Swiss-Prot protein existence level 1. Sodium-ion dependent, low affinity carnitine transporter. Probably transports one sodium ion with one molecule of carnitine. Also transports organic cations such as tetraethylammonium (TEA) without the involvement of sodium. Relative uptake activity ratio of carnitine to TEA is 1.78. A key substrate of this transporter seems to be ergothioneine (ET). From Homo sapiens (Human).
   1763..1862    -  protein_bind   attL2: mutant version of attL; recombination site for the Gateway® LR reaction LR Clonase™
   1880..1898    -  promoter       T7 promoter: promoter for bacteriophage T7 RNA polymerase
   2032..2841    +  CDS            KanR: aminoglycoside phosphotransferase; aph(3')-Ia; confers resistance to kanamycin in bacteria or G418 (Geneticin®) in eukaryotes
   2988..3576    +  rep_origin     ori: high-copy-number ColE1/pMB1/pBR322/pUC origin of replication
   3759..3851    +  CDS            lacI (fragment): lac repressor; lacI; The lac repressor binds to the lac operator to inhibit transcription in E. coli. This inhibition can be relieved by adding lactose or isopropyl-β-D-thiogalactopyranoside (IPTG).
   3906..3933    -  terminator     rrnB T2 terminator: transcription terminator T2 from the E. coli rrnB gene
   4065..4108    +  terminator     rrnB T1 terminator: Escherichia coli rrnB; transcription terminator T1 from the E. coli rrnB gene
   4155..4191    -  CDS            lacZα (fragment): LacZα fragment of β-galactosidase; lacZ fragment
>Addgene plasmid #161069 | pDONR221-SLC22A4_STOP | addgene full sequence | sequence record 426367 | Addgene NGS Result
CAAATAATGATTTTATTTTGACTGATAGTGACCTGTTCGTTGCAACACATTGATGAGCAATGCTTTTTTA
TAATGCCAACTTTGTACAAAAAAGCAGGCTCCACCATGCGGGACTACGATGAAGTGATCGCCTTTCTGGG
CGAGTGGGGCCCTTTCCAGAGACTGATCTTCTTTCTGCTGTCTGCCAGCATCATCCCAAACGGCTTTAAT
GGCATGTCTGTAGTATTTCTTGCAGGAACCCCTGAGCACAGGTGCAGAGTGCCAGACGCAGCAAACCTGA
GCTCCGCCTGGAGGAACAATAGCGTGCCACTGAGGCTGCGCGATGGCAGAGAGGTGCCCCACTCCTGTTC
TCGGTATAGACTGGCCACAATCGCCAATTTTTCCGCCCTGGGACTGGAGCCAGGAAGGGACGTGGATCTG
GGACAGCTGGAGCAGGAGTCTTGCCTGGACGGCTGGGAGTTCTCTCAGGACGTGTACCTGAGCACCGTGG
TGACAGAGTGGAACCTGGTGTGCGAGGACAATTGGAAGGTGCCCCTGACCACATCTCTGTTCTTTGTGGG
CGTGCTGCTGGGCTCTTTTGTGAGCGGCCAGCTGAGCGATCGGTTTGGCAGAAAGAACGTGCTGTTCGCC
ACCATGGCCGTGCAGACAGGCTTCAGCTTTCTGCAGATCTTCAGCATCTCCTGGGAGATGTTCACCGTGC
TGTTTGTGATCGTGGGCATGGGCCAGATCTCCAATTATGTGGTGGCCTTTATCCTGGGCACAGAGATCCT
GGGCAAGTCCGTGAGGATCATCTTCTCTACCCTGGGCGTGTGCACATTCTTTGCCGTGGGCTACATGCTG
CTGCCTCTGTTCGCCTACTTCATCAGGGACTGGAGGATGCTGCTGCTGGCCCTGACCGTGCCAGGCGTGC
TGTGCGTGCCACTGTGGTGGTTTATCCCCGAGAGCCCTAGGTGGCTGATCTCCCAGCGGAGATTCCGCGA
GGCCGAGGATATCATCCAGAAGGCCGCCAAGATGAACAATATCGCCGTGCCTGCCGTGATCTTCGACTCC
GTGGAGGAGCTGAACCCACTGAAGCAGCAGAAGGCCTTCATCCTGGATCTGTTTAGGACCCGCAATATCG
CCATCATGACAATCATGTCTCTGCTGCTGTGGATGCTGACCTCTGTGGGCTACTTTGCCCTGAGCCTGGA
CGCCCCAAACCTGCACGGCGATGCCTACCTGAATTGCTTCCTGAGCGCCCTGATCGAGATCCCCGCCTAT
ATCACCGCCTGGCTGCTGCTGAGGACACTGCCTAGGCGCTACATCATCGCAGCCGTGCTGTTTTGGGGAG
GAGGCGTGCTGCTGTTCATCCAGCTGGTGCCCGTGGACTACTATTTTCTGAGCATCGGCCTGGTCATGCT
GGGCAAGTTCGGCATCACATCCGCCTTTTCTATGCTGTACGTGTTCACCGCCGAGCTGTATCCTACACTG
GTGAGGAACATGGCAGTGGGAGTGACCAGCACAGCATCCAGGGTGGGATCCATCATCGCACCATACTTCG
TGTATCTGGGCGCCTACAATCGCATGCTGCCCTATATCGTGATGGGCAGCCTGACCGTGCTGATCGGCAT
CCTGACACTGTTCTTTCCCGAGTCCCTGGGCATGACCCTGCCTGAGACACTGGAGCAGATGCAGAAGGTG
AAGTGGTTTCGGTCCGGCAAGAAGACCAGAGATTCTATGGAGACAGAGGAGAACCCCAAGGTGCTGATCA
CCGCCTTCTAAGACCCAGCTTTCTTGTACAAAGTTGGCATTATAAGAAAGCATTGCTTATCAATTTGTTG
CAACGAACAGGTCACTATCAGTCAAAATAAAATCATTATTTGCCATCCAGCTGATATCCCCTATAGTGAG
TCGTATTACATGGTCATAGCTGTTTCCTGGCAGCTCTGGCCCGTGTCTCAAAATCTCTGATGTTACATTG
CACAAGATAAAAATATATCATCATGAACAATAAAACTGTCTGCTTACATAAACAGTAATACAAGGGGTGT
TATGAGCCATATTCAACGGGAAACGTCGAGGCCGCGATTAAATTCCAACATGGATGCTGATTTATATGGG
TATAAATGGGCTCGCGATAATGTCGGGCAATCAGGTGCGACAATCTATCGCTTGTATGGGAAGCCCGATG
CGCCAGAGTTGTTTCTGAAACATGGCAAAGGTAGCGTTGCCAATGATGTTACAGATGAGATGGTCAGACT
AAACTGGCTGACGGAATTTATGCCTCTTCCGACCATCAAGCATTTTATCCGTACTCCTGATGATGCATGG
TTACTCACCACTGCGATCCCCGGAAAAACAGCATTCCAGGTATTAGAAGAATATCCTGATTCAGGTGAAA
ATATTGTTGATGCGCTGGCAGTGTTCCTGCGCCGGTTGCATTCGATTCCTGTTTGTAATTGTCCTTTTAA
CAGCGATCGCGTATTTCGTCTCGCTCAGGCGCAATCACGAATGAATAACGGTTTGGTTGATGCGAGTGAT
TTTGATGACGAGCGTAATGGCTGGCCTGTTGAACAAGTCTGGAAAGAAATGCATAAACTTTTGCCATTCT
CACCGGATTCAGTCGTCACTCATGGTGATTTCTCACTTGATAACCTTATTTTTGACGAGGGGAAATTAAT
AGGTTGTATTGATGTTGGACGAGTCGGAATCGCAGACCGATACCAGGATCTTGCCATCCTATGGAACTGC
CTCGGTGAGTTTTCTCCTTCATTACAGAAACGGCTTTTTCAAAAATATGGTATTGATAATCCTGATATGA
ATAAATTGCAGTTTCATTTGATGCTCGATGAGTTTTTCTAATCAGAATTGGTTAATTGGTTGTAACACTG
GCAGAGCATTACGCTGACTTGACGGGACGGCGCAAGCTCATGACCAAAATCCCTTAACGTGAGTTACGCG
TCGTTCCACTGAGCGTCAGACCCCGTAGAAAAGATCAAAGGATCTTCTTGAGATCCTTTTTTTCTGCGCG
TAATCTGCTGCTTGCAAACAAAAAAACCACCGCTACCAGCGGTGGTTTGTTTGCCGGATCAAGAGCTACC
AACTCTTTTTCCGAAGGTAACTGGCTTCAGCAGAGCGCAGATACCAAATACTGTTCTTCTAGTGTAGCCG
TAGTTAGGCCACCACTTCAAGAACTCTGTAGCACCGCCTACATACCTCGCTCTGCTAATCCTGTTACCAG
TGGCTGCTGCCAGTGGCGATAAGTCGTGTCTTACCGGGTTGGACTCAAGACGATAGTTACCGGATAAGGC
GCAGCGGTCGGGCTGAACGGGGGGTTCGTGCACACAGCCCAGCTTGGAGCGAACGACCTACACCGAACTG
AGATACCTACAGCGTGAGCTATGAGAAAGCGCCACGCTTCCCGAAGGGAGAAAGGCGGACAGGTATCCGG
TAAGCGGCAGGGTCGGAACAGGAGAGCGCACGAGGGAGCTTCCAGGGGGAAACGCCTGGTATCTTTATAG
TCCTGTCGGGTTTCGCCACCTCTGACTTGAGCGTCGATTTTTGTGATGCTCGTCAGGGGGGCGGAGCCTA
TGGAAAAACGCCAGCAACGCGGCCTTTTTACGGTTCCTGGCCTTTTGCTGGCCTTTTGCTCACATGTTCT
TTCCTGCGTTATCCCCTGATTCTGTGGATAACCGTATTACCGCCTTTGAGTGAGCTGATACCGCTCGCCG
CAGCCGAACGACCGAGCGCAGCGAGTCAGTGAGCGAGGAAGCGGAAGAGCGCCCAATACGCAAACCGCCT
CTCCCCGCGCGTTGGCCGATTCATTAATGCAGCTGGCACGACAGGTTTCCCGACTGGAAAGCGGGCAGTG
AGCGCAACGCAATTAATACGCGTACCGCTAGCCAGGAAGAGTTTGTAGAAACGCAAAAAGGCCATCCGTC
AGGATGGCCTTCTGCTTAGTTTGATGCCTGGCAGTTTATGGCGGGCGTCCTGCCCGCCACCCTCCGGGCC
GTTGCTTCACAACGTTCAAATCCGCTCCCGGCGGATTTGTCCTACTCAGGAGAGCGTTCACCGACAAACA
ACAGATAAAACGAAAGGCCCAGTCTTCCGACTGAGCCTTTCGTTTTATTTGATGCCTGGCAGTTCCCTAC
TCTCGCGTTAACGCTAGCATGGATGTTTTCCCAGTCACGACGTTGTAAAACGACGGCCAGTCTTAAGCTC
GGGCCC
