>Addgene plasmid #161069 | pDONR221-SLC22A4_STOP | depositor partial sequence | sequence record 312073 | Codon-optimized ORF of SLC22A4
ATGCGGGACTACGATGAAGTGATCGCCTTTCTGGGCGAGTGGGGCCCTTTCCAGAGACTGATCTTCTTTC
TGCTGTCTGCCAGCATCATCCCAAACGGCTTTAATGGCATGTCTGTAGTATTTCTTGCAGGAACCCCTGA
GCACAGGTGCAGAGTGCCAGACGCAGCAAACCTGAGCTCCGCCTGGAGGAACAATAGCGTGCCACTGAGG
CTGCGCGATGGCAGAGAGGTGCCCCACTCCTGTTCTCGGTATAGACTGGCCACAATCGCCAATTTTTCCG
CCCTGGGACTGGAGCCAGGAAGGGACGTGGATCTGGGACAGCTGGAGCAGGAGTCTTGCCTGGACGGCTG
GGAGTTCTCTCAGGACGTGTACCTGAGCACCGTGGTGACAGAGTGGAACCTGGTGTGCGAGGACAATTGG
AAGGTGCCCCTGACCACATCTCTGTTCTTTGTGGGCGTGCTGCTGGGCTCTTTTGTGAGCGGCCAGCTGA
GCGATCGGTTTGGCAGAAAGAACGTGCTGTTCGCCACCATGGCCGTGCAGACAGGCTTCAGCTTTCTGCA
GATCTTCAGCATCTCCTGGGAGATGTTCACCGTGCTGTTTGTGATCGTGGGCATGGGCCAGATCTCCAAT
TATGTGGTGGCCTTTATCCTGGGCACAGAGATCCTGGGCAAGTCCGTGAGGATCATCTTCTCTACCCTGG
GCGTGTGCACATTCTTTGCCGTGGGCTACATGCTGCTGCCTCTGTTCGCCTACTTCATCAGGGACTGGAG
GATGCTGCTGCTGGCCCTGACCGTGCCAGGCGTGCTGTGCGTGCCACTGTGGTGGTTTATCCCCGAGAGC
CCTAGGTGGCTGATCTCCCAGCGGAGATTCCGCGAGGCCGAGGATATCATCCAGAAGGCCGCCAAGATGA
ACAATATCGCCGTGCCTGCCGTGATCTTCGACTCCGTGGAGGAGCTGAACCCACTGAAGCAGCAGAAGGC
CTTCATCCTGGATCTGTTTAGGACCCGCAATATCGCCATCATGACAATCATGTCTCTGCTGCTGTGGATG
CTGACCTCTGTGGGCTACTTTGCCCTGAGCCTGGACGCCCCAAACCTGCACGGCGATGCCTACCTGAATT
GCTTCCTGAGCGCCCTGATCGAGATCCCCGCCTATATCACCGCCTGGCTGCTGCTGAGGACACTGCCTAG
GCGCTACATCATCGCAGCCGTGCTGTTTTGGGGAGGAGGCGTGCTGCTGTTCATCCAGCTGGTGCCCGTG
GACTACTATTTTCTGAGCATCGGCCTGGTCATGCTGGGCAAGTTCGGCATCACATCCGCCTTTTCTATGC
TGTACGTGTTCACCGCCGAGCTGTATCCTACACTGGTGAGGAACATGGCAGTGGGAGTGACCAGCACAGC
ATCCAGGGTGGGATCCATCATCGCACCATACTTCGTGTATCTGGGCGCCTACAATCGCATGCTGCCCTAT
ATCGTGATGGGCAGCCTGACCGTGCTGATCGGCATCCTGACACTGTTCTTTCCCGAGTCCCTGGGCATGA
CCCTGCCTGAGACACTGGAGCAGATGCAGAAGGTGAAGTGGTTTCGGTCCGGCAAGAAGACCAGAGATTC
TATGGAGACAGAGGAGAACCCCAAGGTGCTGATCACCGCCTTCTAA
